>Addgene plasmid #139918 | pBEL1727 | addgene full sequence | sequence record 309814 | Addgene NGS Result
GGCGGTTTGCGTATTGGGCGCCAGGGTGGTTTTTCTTTTCACCAGTGAGACGGGCAACAGCTGATTGCCC
TTCACCGCCTGGCCCTGAGAGAGTTGCAGCAAGCGGTCCACGCTGGTTTGCCCCAGCAGGCGAAAATCCT
GTTTGATGGTGGTTAACGGCGGGATATAACATGAGCTGTCTTCGGTATCGTCGTATCCCACTACCGAGAT
ATCCGCACCAACGCGCAGCCCGGACTCGGTAATGGCGCGCATTGCGCCCAGCGCCATCTGATCGTTGGCA
ACCAGCATCGCAGTGGGAACGATGCCCTCATTCAGCATTTGCATGGTTTGTTGAAAACCGGACATGGCAC
TCCAGTCGCCTTCCCGTTCCGCTATCGGCTGAATTTGATTGCGAGTGAGATATTTATGCCAGCCAGCCAG
ACGCAGACGCGCCGAGACAGAACTTAATGGGCCCGCTAACAGCGCGATTTGCTGGTGACCCAATGCGACC
AGATGCTCCACGCCCAGTCGCGTACCGTCTTCATGGGAGAAAATAATACTGTTGATGGGTGTCTGGTCAG
AGACATCAAGAAATAACGCCGGAACATTAGTGCAGGCAGCTTCCACAGCAATGGCATCCTGGTCATCCAG
CGGATAGTTAATGATCAGCCCACTGACGCGTTGCGCGAGAAGATTGTGCACCGCCGCTTTACAGGCTTCG
ACGCCGCTTCGTTCTACCATCGACACCACCACGCTGGCACCCAGTTGATCGGCGCGAGATTTAATCGCCG
CGACAATTTGCGACGGCGCGTGCAGGGCCAGACTGGAGGTGGCAACGCCAATCAGCAACGACTGTTTGCC
CGCCAGTTGTTGTGCCACGCGGTTGGGAATGTAATTCAGCTCCGCCATCGCCGCTTCCACTTTTTCCCGC
GTTTTCGCAGAAACGTGGCTGGCCTGGTTCACCACGCGGGAAACGGTCTGATAAGAGACACCGGCATACT
CTGCGACATCGTATAACGTTACTGGTTTCACATTCACCACCCTGAATTGACTCTCTTCCGGGCGCTATCA
TGCCATACCGCGAAAGGTTTTGCGCCATTCGATGGTGTCCGGGATCTCGACGCTCTCCCTTATGCGACTC
CTGCATTAGGAAGCAGCCCAGTAGTAGGTTGAGGCCGTTGAGCACCGCCGCCGCAAGGAATGGTGCATGC
AAGGAGATGGCGCCCAACAGTCCCCCGGCCACGGGGCCTGCCACCATACCCACGCCGAAACAAGCGCTCA
TGAGCCCGAAGTGGCGAGCCCGATCTTCCCCATCGGTGATGTCGGCGATATAGGCGCCAGCAACCGCACC
TGTGGCGCCGGTGATGCCGGCCACGATGCGTCCGGCGTAGAGGATCGAGATCTCGATCCCGCGAAATTAA
TACGACTCACTATAGGGGAATTGTGAGCGGATAACAATTCCCCTCTAGAAATAATTTTGTTTAACTTTGG
CCCAGGCGGCCAGGAGGGTCTCACATGCAGGACCGGGGTAATACCGTCACCATCGACTTTATGTCGGCGG
ATGGTATTGTTCCAGGCCGTACGCCTGTTCGTTATCAGGGCGTTGAAGTCGGAACAGTGCAGGATATCAG
CCTCAGCGACGATCTTCGTAAGATTGAAGTCAAGGTCAGCATCAAGTCCGATATGAAAGATGCGCTGCGC
GAAGAGACTCAGTTCTGGCTGGTGACGCCAAAAGCATCGTTGGCAGGTGTCTCCGGGCTGGACGCCCTCG
TCGGTGGGAACTATATCGGCATGATGCCGGGTAAAGGTAAAGAGCAGGATCACTTTGTCGCACTCGATAC
CCAACCGAAATATCGGCTGGACAATGGCGATCTGATGATCCACCTGCAAGCCCCCGATCTCGGTTCGCTG
AACAGCGGTTCATTGGTCTATTTCCGCAAGATCCCGGTGGGAAAAGTCTACGACTATGCCATCAATCCCA
ACAAGCAAGGCGTGGTGATTGATGTCCTGATCGAGCGGCGTTTTACCGATCTGGTGAAAAAAGGTAGCCG
TTTCTGGAACGTTTCCGGCGTTGATGCCAACGTCAGTATCAGTGGCGCGAAGGTGAAACTGGAAAGCCTG
GCGGCACTGGTTAACGGTGCGATTGCCTTCGATTCACCAGAAGAGTCGAAACCTGCCGAGGCGGAAGATA
CCTTTGGTCTGTATGAAGATCTGGCCCACAGCCAGCGTGGCGTAATAATAAAACTGGAACTGCCGAGTGG
GGCCGGATTAACCGCCGACTCGACGCCGTTAATGTATCAGGGGCTGGAAGTCGGACAGCTGACTAAACTG
GATTTAAATCCTGGTGGTAAAGTCACAGGGGAAATGACCGTTGATCCCAGCGTCGTTACCCTGCTTCGTG
AAAATACCCGCATCGAATTACGCAACCCGAAATTATCCCTTAGCGATGCTAATCTCAGCGCCCTGCTGAC
CGGCAAAACCTTCGAGCTGGTGCCCGGCGATGGCGAGCCACGCAAAGAGTTCGTTGTTGTGCCAGGCGAA
AAAGCACTGCTGCATGAACCTGATGTTCTGACGCTGACCCTGACCGCGCCGGAAAGTTACGGTATTGATG
CGGGTCAGCCGCTCATTCTTCACGGCGTGCAGGTAGGCCAGGTTATCGATCGTAAACTCACCAGCAAAGG
CGTCACCTTTACCGTCGCCATCGAGCCTCAGCATCGCGAACTGGTAAAAGGCGATAGCAAATTTGTCGTC
AACAGCCGTGTCGATGTGAAGGTGGGGCTGGATGGCGTTGAGTTTCTCGGTGCCAGCGCCTCAGAATGGA
TCAATGGCGGGATACGTATTCTGCCGGGCGATAAAGGTGAGATGAAAGCCAGCTATCCACTGTATGCCAA
TTTGGAAAAAGCGCTGGAGAACAGCCTTAGCGATTTACCCACCACAACCGTGAGTTTGAGTGCAGAGACG
CTGCCGGATGTGCAGGCAGGATCGGTAGTGCTGTACCGTAAATTTGAAGTTGGTGAAGTGATTACCGTGC
GTCCGCGAGCTAACGCGTTTGATATCGATCTGCATATTAAGCCGGAGTATCGCAACCTTCTGACCAGCAA
TAGCGTGTTCTGGGCAGAAGGCGGGGCGAAAGTTCAGCTGAATGGTAGTGGTCTGACCGTACAGGCATCC
CCGCTCTCCAGAGCATTAAAGGGAGCCATTAGCTTCGACAACCTCAGCGGTGCCAGCGCCAGTCAGCGTA
AAGGCGATAAGCGTATTCTGTATGCTTCCGAAACAGCGGCCCGTGCGGTTGGCGGGCAGATTACGCTTCA
CGCTTTCGATGCCGGAAAACTGGCGGTCGGGATGCCAATTCGCTATCTCGGTATTGATATCGGGCAAATC
CAGACGCTGGATCTGATTACCGCACGCAATGAAGTACAGGCAAAGGCGGTACTTTACCCGGAATATGTCC
AGACCTTTGCTCGCGGTGGTACGCGCTTCTCAGTGGTCACACCGCAAATTTCGGCAGCTGGCGTTGAGCA
TCTTGATACTATCCTCCAGCCGTATATCAACGTCGAACCAGGCCGGGGCAATCCTCGCCGCGACTTTGAA
TTACAAGAGGCCACCATTACTGATTCGCGTTACCTGGATGGCTTAAGCATTATTGTTGAAGCGCCGGAAG
CCGGTTCGTTAGGCATCGGTACGCCTGTGCTGTTCCGTGGTCTGGAAGTCGGTACGGTTACAGGAATGAC
GCTGGGGACATTGTCAGATCGCGTGATGATTGCGATGCGCATCAGTAAACGCTATCAACACCTGGTGCGT
AACAATTCCGTCTTCTGGTTGGCATCGGGTTAGAGTCTGGACTTTGGTCTGACGGGCGGCGTAGTGAAAA
CCGGCACCTTTAACCAGTTTATCCGTGGCGGCATCGCCTTCGCCACGCCTCCGGGTACGCCACTGGCACC
GAAAGCCCAGGAAGGCAAACACTTCCTGTTGCAGGAAAGTGAACCGAAAGAGTGGCGTGAATGGGGAACT
GCGCTTCCCAAAGGCGAGACCCATCACCACCATCACCATTAAGGCCAGGCCGGCCGATCCGGCTGCTAAC
AAAGCCCGAAAGGAAGCTGAGTTGGCTGCTGCCACCGCTGAGCAATAACTAGCATAACCCCTTGGGGCCT
CTAAACGGGTCTTGAGGGGTTTTTTGCTGAAAGGAGGAACTATATCCGGATTGGCGAATGGG
[124 nt withheld, positions 4193-4316]
C
[91 nt withheld, positions 4318-4408]
A
[49 nt withheld, positions 4410-4458]
CCTTTGACGTTGGAGTCCACGTTCTTT
[37 nt withheld, positions 4486-4522]
ACCCTATCTCGGTCTATTCTTTTGATTTATAAGGGATTTTGCCGATTTCGGCCTATTGGTTAAAAAATGA
GCTGATTTAACAAAAATTTAACGCGAATTTTAACAAAATATTAACGCTTACAATTTAGGTGGCACTTTTC
GGGGAACGACGACCTGCAGCCAAGCTAGCTTGGCTGGACGTAAACTCCTCTTCAGACCTAATAACTTCGT
ATAGCATACATTATACGAAGTTATATTAAGGGTTATTGAATATGATCGGAATTGGGCTGCAGGAATTCGA
TAGCTTGGCTGCAGGTCGACCTCGAGGATGTGCGCGGAACCCCTATTTGTTTATTTTTCTAAATACATTC
AAATATGTATCCGCTCATGAGACAATAACCCTGATAAATGCTTCAATAATATTGAAAAAGGAAGAGTATG
AGTATTCAACATTTCCGTGTCGCCCTTATTCCCTTTTTTGCGGCATTTTGCCTTCCTGTTTTTGCTCACC
CAGAAACGCTGGTGAAAGTAAAAGATGCTGAAGATCAGTTGGGTGCACGAGTGGGTTACATCGAACTGGA
TCTCAACAGCGGTAAGATCCTTGAGAGTTTTCGCCCCGAAGAACGTTTTCCAATGATGAGCACTTTTAAA
GTTCTGCTATGTGGCGCGGTATTATCCCGTATTGACGCCGGGCAAGAGCAACTCGGTCGCCGCATACACT
ATTCTCAGAATGACTTGGTTGAGTACTCACCAGTCACAGAAAAGCATCTTACGGATGGCATGACAGTAAG
AGAATTATGCAGTGCTGCCATAACCATGAGTGATAACACTGCGGCCAACTTACTTCTGACAACGATCGGA
GGACCGAAGGAGCTAACCGCTTTTTTGCACAACATGGGGGATCATGTAACTCGCCTTGATCGTTGGGAAC
CGGAGCTGAATGAAGCCATACCAAACGACGAGCGTGACACCACGATGCCTGCAGCAATGGCAACAACGTT
GCGCAAACTATTAACTGGCGAACTACTTACTCTAGCTTCCCGGCAACAATTAATAGACTGGATGGAGGCG
GATAAAGTTGCAGGACCACTTCTGCGCTCGGCCCTTCCGGCTGGCTGGTTTATTGCTGATAAATCTGGAG
CCGGTGAGCGTGGCTCTCGCGGTATCATTGCAGCACTGGGGCCAGATGGTAAGCCCTCCCGTATCGTAGT
TATCTACACGACGGGGAGTCAGGCAACTATGGATGAACGAAATAGACAGATCGCTGAGATAGGTGCCTCA
CTGATTAAGCATTGGTAACTGTCAGACCAAGTTTACTCATATATACTTTAGATTGATTTAAAACTTCATT
TTTAATTTAAAAGGATCTAGGTGAAGATCCTTTTTGATAATCTCATGACCAAAATCCCTTAACGTGAGTT
TTCGTTCCACTGAGCGTCAGACCCCGTAGAAAAGATCAAAGGATCTTCTTGAGATCCTTTTTTTCTGCGC
GTAATCTGCTGCTTGCAAACAAAAAAACCACCGCTACCAGCGGTGGTTTGTTTGCCGGATCAAGAGCTAC
CAACTCTTTTTCCGAAGGTAACTGGCTTCAGCAGAGCGCAGATACCAAATACTGTCCTTCTAGTGTAGCC
GTAGTTAGGCCACCACTTCAAGAACTCTGTAGCACCGCCTACATACCTCGCTCTGCTAATCCTGTTACCA
GTGGCTGCTGCCAGTGGCGATAAGTCGTGTCTTACCGGGTTGGACTCAAGACGATAGTTACCGGATAAGG
CGCAGCGGTCGGGCTGAACGGGGGGTTCGTGCACACAGCCCAGCTTGGAGCGAACGACCTACACCGAACT
GAGATACCTACAGCGTGAGCTATGAGAAAGCGCCACGCTTCCCGAAGGGAGAAAGGCGGACAGGTATCCG
GTAAGCGGCAGGGTCGGAACAGGAGAGCGCACGAGGGAGCTTCCAGGGGGAAACGCCTGGTATCTTTATA
GTCCTGTCGGGTTTCGCCACCTCTGACTTGAGCGTCGATTTTTGTGATGCTCGTCAGGGGGGCGGAGCCT
ATGGAAAAACGCCAGCAACGCGGCCTTTTTACGGTTCCTGGCCTTTTGCTGGCCTTTTGCTCACATGTTC
TTTCCTGCGTTATCCCCTGATTCTGTGGATAACCGTATTACCGCCTTTGAGTGAGCTGATACCGCTCGCC
GCAGCCGAACGACCGAGCGCAGCGAGTCAGTGAGCGAGGAAGCGGAAGAGCGCCTGATGCGGTATTTTCT
CCTTACGCATCTGTGCGGTATTTCACACCGCAATGGTGCACTCTCAGTACAATCTGCTCTGATGCCGCAT
AGTTAAGCCAGTATACACTCCGCTATCGCTACGTGACTGGGTCATGGCTGCGCCCCGACACCCGCCAACA
CCCGCTGACGCGCCCTGACGGGCTTGTCTGCTCCCGGCATCCGCTTACAGACAAGCTGTGACCGTCTCCG
GGAGCTGCATGTGTCAGAGGTTTTCACCGTCATCACCGAAACGCGCGAGGCAGCTGCGGTAAAGCTCATC
AGCGTGGTCGTGAAGCGATTCACAGATGTCTGCCTGTTCATCCGCGTCCAGCTCGTTGAGTTTCTCCAGA
AGCGTTAATGTCTGGCTTCTGATAAAGCGGGCCATGTTAAGGGCGGTTTTTTCCTGTTTGGTCACTGATG
CCTCCGTGTAAGGGGGATTTCTGTTCATGGGGGTAATGATACCGATGAAACGAGAGAGGATGCTCACGAT
ACGGGTTACTGATGATGAACATGCCCGGTTACTGGAACGTTGTGAGGGTAAACAACTGGCGGTATGGATG
CGGCGGGACCAGAGAAAAATCACTCAGGGTCAATGCCAGCGCTTCGTTAATACAGATGTAGGTGTTCCAC
AGGGTAGCCAGCAGCATCCTGCGATGCAGATCCGGAACATAATGGTGCAGGGCGCTGACTTCCGCGTTTC
CAGACTTTACGAAACACGGAAACCGAAGACCATTCATGTTGTTGCTCAGGTCGCAGACGTTTTGCAGCAG
CAGTCGCTTCACGTTCGCTCGCGTATCGGTGATTCATTCTGCTAACCAGTAAGGCAACCCCGCCAGCCTA
GCCGGGTCCTCAACGACAGGAGCACGATCATGCGCACCCGTGGGGCCGCCATGCCGGCGATAATGGCCTG
CTTCTCGCCGAAACGTTTGGTGGCGGGACCAGTGACGAAGGCTTGAGCGAGGGCGTGCAAGATTCCGAAT
ACCGCAAGCGACAGGCCGATCATCGTCGCGCTCCAGCGAAAGCGGTCCTCGCCGAAAATGACCCAGAGCG
CTGCCGGCACCTGTCCTACGAGTTGCATGATAAAGAAGACAGTCATAAGTGCGGCGACGATAGTCATGCC
CCGCGCCCACCGGAAGGAGCTGACTGGGTTGAAGGCTCTCAAGGGCATCGGTCGAGATCCCGGTGCCTAA
TGAGTGAGCTAACTTACATTAATTGCGTTGCGCTCACTGCCCGCTTTCCAGTCGGGAAACCTGTCGTGCC
AGCTGCATTAATGAATCGGCCAACGCGCGGGGAGA
Features (pLannotate 1.2.2; 19 found; start..end, strand, type, name):
   1012..1089    -  promoter       lacI promoter: lacI
   1097..1376    -  CDS            TcR (fragment): tetracycline efflux protein; tet; confers resistance to tetracycline
   1398..1416    +  promoter       T7 promoter: promoter for bacteriophage T7 RNA polymerase
   1417..1441    +  protein_bind   lac operator: The lac repressor binds to the lac operator to inhibit transcription in E. coli. This inhibition can be relieved by adding lactose or isopropyl-β-D-thiogalactopyranoside (IPTG). lac repressor encoded by lacI
   1498..4002    +  CDS            yebT: YEBT_ECOLI - Experimental evidence at protein level: Swiss-Prot protein existence level 1. Component of a transport pathway that contributes to membrane integrity (PubMed:27795327). May directly span the intermembrane space, facilitating the transport of substrates across the periplasm (Probable). From Escherichia coli (strain K12).
   4052..4101    +  CDS            SET1 (fragment): solubility-enhancement tag derived from T7 phage gene 10B
   4109..4156    +  terminator     T7 terminator: transcription terminator for bacteriophage T7 RNA polymerase
   4193..4621    +  rep_origin     f1 ori (sequence partly withheld): f1 bacteriophage origin of replication; arrow indicates direction of (+) strand synthesis
   4723..4756    +  protein_bind   loxP: Cre-mediated recombination occurs in the 8-bp core sequence (GCATACAT). Cre recombinase
   4786..4804    +  misc_feature   MCS (fragment): pBluescript multiple cloning site
   4835..4939    +  promoter       AmpR promoter: bla
   4940..5800    +  CDS            AmpR: β-lactamase; bla; confers resistance to ampicillin, carbenicillin, and related antibiotics
   5971..6559    +  rep_origin     ori: high-copy-number ColE1/pMB1/pBR322/pUC origin of replication
   6745..6884    -  misc_feature   bom: basis of mobility region from pBR322
   6986..7177    -  CDS            rop: Rop protein, which maintains plasmids at low copy number; rop
   7194..7574    +  CDS            YPB1_ECOLX: Protein predicted: Swiss-Prot protein existence level 4. From Escherichia coli.
   7646..7937    -  CDS            TcR (fragment): tetracycline efflux protein; tet; confers resistance to tetracycline
   7952..7973    -  protein_bind   CAP binding site: CAP binding activates transcription in the presence of cAMP. E. coli catabolite activator protein
   7986..1011    -  CDS            lacI (across the origin): lac repressor; lacI; The lac repressor binds to the lac operator to inhibit transcription in E. coli. This inhibition can be relieved by adding lactose or isopropyl-β-D-thiogalactopyranoside (IPTG).
