[The description below was written by a language model from this plasmid's Addgene catalogue record and pLannotate feature annotations shown in this document.]
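Description:
pBEL1727 is a bacterial expression plasmid built on the pET21a backbone for producing a site-specific mutant of the E. coli protein LetB (annotated in the feature table under its older name, yebT). It replicates from a ColE1/pMB1-type origin; the pBR322-derived bom region and the rop gene are also annotated, although the catalogue entry lists it as high copy. Selection is by ampicillin through the β-lactamase gene and its own promoter. An f1 origin is present, along with short tetracycline-resistance fragments that are non-functional remnants of the backbone's pBR322 ancestry. A loxP site and a small fragment of a pBluescript polylinker lie between the f1 origin and the AmpR promoter; the record gives no function for them.

The insert, assembled by Gibson cloning, encodes LetB residues 43–877 with a C-terminal 6xHis tag for affinity purification, so the N-terminal portion of the native protein is omitted. Transcription is driven by a T7 promoter controlled by an adjacent lac operator and ends at the T7 terminator. The plasmid-borne lacI gene supplies repressor, so expression is IPTG-inducible in hosts that provide T7 RNA polymerase. Codon Y814 is replaced by an amber stop codon, which, per the stated purpose, allows incorporation of Bpa at that position. Bpa (p-benzoylphenylalanine) is a photo-crosslinkable unnatural amino acid. Incorporation depends on an orthogonal suppressor tRNA/synthetase pair that is not annotated on this plasmid and would have to be supplied separately; without suppression, a truncated product lacking the His tag would be expected. LetB is described as a component of a transport pathway that may span the periplasm, and the associated study concerns a lipid transport tunnel across the bacterial envelope, so the construct is suited to probing contacts at residue 814 by crosslinking.
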