Addgene plasmid #139918: pBEL1727
Purpose: Expression plasmid for LetB mutant Y814Bpa
Depositing lab: Gira Bhabha & Damian Ekiert. Depositing organization: NYU Grossman School of Medicine. Publication: LetB Structure Reveals a Tunnel for Lipid Transport across the Bacterial Envelope. Isom GL, Coudray N, MacRae MR, McManus CT, Ekiert DC, Bhabha G. Cell. 2020 Apr 30;181(3):653-664.e19. doi: 10.1016/j.cell.2020.03.030. PubMed 32359438.
Backbone
  Vector backbone: pET21a
  Vector type: Bacterial Expression
Growth in bacteria
  Bacterial resistance: Ampicillin, 100 μg/mL
  Growth temperature: 37°C
  Growth strain: DH5alpha
  Copy number: High Copy
Gene/Insert
  Gene/Insert name: LetB
  Species: E. coli
  Mutation: LetB(43-877; Y814Amber)-6xHis
  Cloning method: Gibson Cloning
Terms and licenses: Academic/Nonprofit Terms; Industry Terms: Not Available to Industry
Depositor comments: Please visit https://www.biorxiv.org/content/10.1101/748145v1 for bioRxiv preprint.
How to cite: pBEL1727 was a gift from Gira Bhabha & Damian Ekiert (Addgene plasmid # 139918 ; http://n2t.net/addgene:139918 ; RRID:Addgene_139918)
